Addgene plasmid #141023: pENTR2-L3-SfoI-iRFP713-PBL-R1
Purpose: Mutisite Gateway mediated vector construction
Depositing lab: Hideyuki Okano. Depositing organization: Keio University. Publication: A versatile toolbox for knock-in gene targeting based on the Multisite Gateway technology. Yoshimatsu S, Sone T, Nakajima M, Sato T, Okochi R, Ishikawa M, Nakamura M, Sasaki E, Shiozawa S, Okano H. PLoS One. 2019 Aug 27;14(8):e0221164. doi: 10.1371/journal.pone.0221164. eCollection 2019. PubMed 31454364.
Backbone
  Vector backbone: pDONR
  Backbone manufacturer: Thermo Fisher Scientific
  Vector type: Mammalian Expression
Growth in bacteria
  Bacterial resistance: Kanamycin, 50 μg/mL
  Growth temperature: 37°C
  Growth strain: DH5alpha
  Copy number: High Copy
Gene/Insert
  Gene/Insert name: iRFP713
  Species: Synthetic
  Cloning method: Restriction Enzyme; 5′ cloning site Unknown (unknown if destroyed)
Terms and licenses: Academic/Nonprofit Terms; Industry Terms: Not Available to Industry
How to cite: pENTR2-L3-SfoI-iRFP713-PBL-R1 was a gift from Hideyuki Okano (Addgene plasmid # 141023 ; http://n2t.net/addgene:141023 ; RRID:Addgene_141023)
