[The description below was written by a language model from this plasmid's Addgene catalogue record and pLannotate feature annotations shown in this document.]
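Description:
pENTR2-L3-SfoI-iRFP713-PBL-R1 is a Multisite Gateway entry clone built on a pDONR-type backbone and catalogued as a mammalian expression vector. It belongs to a modular toolbox for assembling knock-in gene-targeting vectors. It is maintained in E. coli as a high-copy plasmid through a ColE1/pUC-type origin and selected with kanamycin via an aph(3')-Ia gene. Two full sequence records, one from the depositor and one from repository sequencing, are about 4.8 kb, differ by a single nucleotide in length, and give the same annotation.

The transferable module lies between an attL-type site, annotated as an attL1 fragment overlapping an attB3 core and so consistent with the "L3" in the name, and an attR1 site. Within it, a P2A ribosomal-skipping peptide immediately precedes the coding sequence for iRFP713, a near-infrared fluorescent protein of bacteriophytochrome origin that needs biliverdin as a cofactor. This layout suggests the reporter is meant to be joined in frame behind another coding sequence and released as a separate polypeptide. SfoI in the name presumably marks a restriction site near the 5' end of the module. About 240 bp between iRFP713 and attR1 is unannotated; "PBL" may refer to an element there, but the record does not define it.

Outside the att sites, the annotation shows a human U6 promoter followed by an S. pyogenes Cas9 guide RNA scaffold plus a partial second scaffold. It also shows a CMV enhancer/chicken β-actin promoter with a hybrid intron upstream of the module, a bGH polyadenylation signal downstream, and a T7 promoter. The record does not explain the role of these flanking elements, and they would not be expected to transfer in an LR reaction.
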