Features (pLannotate 1.2.2; 16 found; start..end, strand, type, name):
      1..241     +  promoter       U6 promoter: RNA polymerase III promoter for human U6 snRNA
    268..343     +  misc_RNA       gRNA scaffold: guide RNA scaffold for the Streptococcus pyogenes CRISPR/Cas9 system
    350..393     +  misc_RNA       gRNA scaffold (fragment): guide RNA scaffold for the Streptococcus pyogenes CRISPR/Cas9 system
    440..725     +  enhancer       CMV enhancer: human cytomegalovirus immediate early enhancer; contains an 18-bp deletion relative to the standard CMV enhancer
    727..1004    +  promoter       chicken β-actin promoter: No description available
   1005..1233    +  intron         hybrid intron: hybrid between chicken β-actin (CBA) and minute virus of mice (MMV) introns (Gray et al., 2011)
   1244..1261    -  CDS            lacZα (fragment): LacZα fragment of β-galactosidase; lacZ fragment
   1277..1362    +  protein_bind   attL1 (fragment): mutant version of attL; recombination site for the Gateway® LR reaction LR Clonase™
   1353..1373    +  protein_bind   attB3: mutant version of attB; core recombination site for the Gateway® BP reaction BP Clonase™
   1388..1444    +  CDS            P2A: 2A peptide from porcine teschovirus-1 polyprotein Eukaryotic ribosomes fail to insert a peptide bond between the Gly and Pro residues, yielding separate polypeptides.
   1448..2395    +  CDS            iRFP713: iRFP713 is a basic (constitutively fluorescent) near ir fluorescent protein published in 2011, derived from Rhodopseudomonas palustris. It has low acid sensitivity. It requires the cofactor biliverdin for fluorescence.
   2636..2759    +  protein_bind   attR1: mutant version of attR; recombination site for the Gateway® LR reaction LR Clonase™
   2826..2937    +  polyA_signal   bGH poly(A) signal: bovine growth hormone polyadenylation signal
   3049..3067    -  promoter       T7 promoter: promoter for bacteriophage T7 RNA polymerase
   3201..4010    +  CDS            KanR: aminoglycoside phosphotransferase; aph(3')-Ia; confers resistance to kanamycin in bacteria or G418 (Geneticin®) in eukaryotes
   4157..4745    +  rep_origin     ori: high-copy-number ColE1/pMB1/pBR322/pUC origin of replication
>Addgene plasmid #141023 | pENTR2-L3-SfoI-iRFP713-PBL-R1 | depositor full sequence | sequence record 273819 | Full Sequence
GAGGGCCTATTTCCCATGATTCCTTCATATTTGCATATACGATACAAGGCTGTTAGAGAGATAATTGGAA
TTAATTTGACTGTAAACACAAAGATATTAGTACAAAATACGTGACGTAGAAAGTAATAATTTCTTGGGTA
GTTTGCAGTTTTAAAATTATGTTTTAAAATGGACTATCATATGCTTACCGTAACTTGAAAGTATTTCGAT
TTCTTGGCTTTATATATCTTGTGGAAAGGACGAAACACCGGGTCTTCGAGAAGACCTGTTTTAGAGCTAG
AAATAGCAAGTTAAAATAAGGCTAGTCCGTTATCAACTTGAAAAAGTGGCACCGAGTCGGTGCTTTTTTG
TTTTAGAGCTAGAAATAGCAAGTTAAAATAAGGCTAGTCCGTTTTTAGCGCGTGCGCCAATTCTGCAGAC
AAATGGCTCTAGAGGTACCCGTTACATAACTTACGGTAAATGGCCCGCCTGGCTGACCGCCCAACGACCC
CCGCCCATTGACGTCAATAGTAACGCCAATAGGGACTTTCCATTGACGTCAATGGGTGGAGTATTTACGG
TAAACTGCCCACTTGGCAGTACATCAAGTGTATCATATGCCAAGTACGCCCCCTATTGACGTCAATGACG
GTAAATGGCCCGCCTGGCATTGTGCCCAGTACATGACCTTATGGGACTTTCCTACTTGGCAGTACATCTA
CGTATTAGTCATCGCTATTACCATGGTCGAGGTGAGCCCCACGTTCTGCTTCACTCTCCCCATCTCCCCC
CCCTCCCCACCCCCAATTTTGTATTTATTTATTTTTTAATTATTTTGTGCAGCGATGGGGGCGGGGGGGG
GGGGGGGGCGCGCGCCAGGCGGGGCGGGGCGGGGCGAGGGGCGGGGCGGGGCGAGGCGGAGAGGTGCGGC
GGCAGCCAATCAGAGCGGCGCGCTCCGAAAGTTTCCTTTTATGGCGAGGCGGCGGCGGCGGCGGCCCTAT
AAAAAGCGAAGCGCGCGGCGGGCGGGAGTCGCTGCGACGCTGCCTTCGCCCCGTGCCCCGCTCCGCCGCC
GCCTCGCGCCGCCCGCCCCGGCTCTGACTGACCGCGTTACTCCCACAGGTGAGCGGGCGGGACGGCCCTT
CTCCTCCGGGCTGTAATTAGCTGAGCAAGAGGTAAGGGTTTAAGGGATGGTTGGTTGGTGGGGTATTAAT
GTTTAATTACCTGGAGCACCTGCCTGAAATCACTTTTTTTCAGGTTGGACCGGTGTAAAACGACGGCCAG
TCTTAAGCTCGGGCCCCAAATAATGATTTTATTTCGACTGATAGTGACCTGTTCGTTGCAACAAATTGAT
GAGCAATGCTTTTTTATAATGCCAACTTTGTATAATAAAGTTGTTGCCACCATGGGCGCCACGAACTTCT
CTCTGTTAAAGCAAGCAGGAGACGTGGAAGAAAACCCCGGTCCTGTTATGGCCGAAGGGAGCGTGGCAAG
ACAGCCCGATCTGCTGACATGCGACGACGAACCAATCCACATTCCAGGAGCTATCCAGCCTCATGGACTG
CTGCTGGCTCTGGCCGCTGACATGACTATCGTGGCAGGCTCTGATAACCTGCCAGAGCTGACCGGGCTGG
CTATCGGAGCACTGATTGGCCGGTCCGCAGCCGACGTGTTCGATTCTGAGACTCACAATAGACTGACCAT
CGCCCTGGCTGAACCTGGGGCTGCAGTGGGAGCCCCAATTACCGTCGGCTTCACAATGCGAAAGGACGCT
GGCTTTATCGGGTCCTGGCACCGCCATGATCAGCTGATTTTTCTGGAGCTGGAACCACCTCAGAGAGACG
TGGCAGAGCCACAGGCTTTCTTTCGGAGAACAAACAGCGCCATCAGGCGGCTGCAGGCCGCTGAGACTCT
GGAATCCGCTTGCGCAGCCGCTGCACAGGAAGTGAGGAAGATCACCGGGTTCGATCGCGTCATGATCTAC
AGATTCGCCTCAGACTTTAGCGGAGAAGTGATCGCAGAAGATCGCTGTGCCGAGGTCGAAAGTAAACTGG
GCCTGCATTACCCAGCCTCAACCGTGCCTGCACAGGCACGACGGCTGTATACAATCAACCCCGTGCGGAT
CATTCCCGACATTAATTACAGACCAGTGCCCGTCACACCTGACCTGAACCCAGTGACTGGGAGGCCCATC
GATCTGAGCTTCGCCATTCTGCGCAGCGTGTCCCCTGTCCACCTGGAGTTTATGAGGAATATCGGAATGC
ATGGCACCATGTCTATCAGTATTCTGAGAGGCGAAAGGCTGTGGGGGCTGATCGTGTGCCACCATCGGAC
ACCTTACTATGTGGACCTGGACGGCAGGCAGGCTTGTGAACTGGTGGCTCAGGTGCTGGCTTGGCAGATT
GGCGTGATGGAAGAACTTTAACCCTAGAAAGATAATCATATTGTGACGTACGTTAAAGATAATCATGCGT
AAAATTGACGCATGTGTTTTATCGGTCTGTATATCGAGGTCCCGTGAGGCGTTTGAATAGATATTAAGTT
TTATTATATTTACACTTACATACTAATAATAAATTCAACAAACAATTCTTTTACGTGACTTTTAAGATTT
AACTCAAACAAAAACTCAAAATTTCTTCTATAAAGTAACAAAACTCAAGTTTGTACAAAAAAGTTGAACG
AGAAACGTAAAATGATATAAATATCAATATATTAAATTAGATTTTGCATAAAAAACAGACTACATAATAC
TGTAAAACACAACATATGCAGTCACTATGAATCAACTACTTAGATGGTATTAGTGACCTGTAGAATTCTA
ACTAGAGCTCGCTGATCAGCCTCGACTGTGCCTTCTAGTTGCCAGCCATCTGTTGTTTGCCCCTCCCCCG
TGCCTTCCTTGACCCTGGAAGGTGCCACTCCCACTGTCCTTTCCTAATAAAATGAGGAAATTGCATCGCA
TTGTCTGAGTAGGTGTCATTCTATTCTGGGGGGTGGGGTGGGGCAGGACAGCAAGGGGGAGGATTGGGAA
GAGAATAGCAGGCATGCTGGGGAGCGGCCGCGATATCCCCTATAGTGAGTCGTATTACATGGTCATAGCT
GTTTCCTGGCAGCTCTGGCCCGTGTCTCAAAATCTCTGATGTTACATTGCACAAGATAAAAATATATCAT
CATGAACAATAAAACTGTCTGCTTACATAAACAGTAATACAAGGGGTGTTATGAGCCATATTCAACGGGA
AACGTCGAGGCCGCGATTAAATTCCAACATGGATGCTGATTTATATGGGTATAAATGGGCTCGCGATAAT
GTCGGGCAATCAGGTGCGACAATCTATCGCTTGTATGGGAAGCCCGATGCGCCAGAGTTGTTTCTGAAAC
ATGGCAAAGGTAGCGTTGCCAATGATGTTACAGATGAGATGGTCAGACTAAACTGGCTGACGGAATTTAT
GCCTCTTCCGACCATCAAGCATTTTATCCGTACTCCTGATGATGCATGGTTACTCACCACTGCGATCCCC
GGAAAAACAGCATTCCAGGTATTAGAAGAATATCCTGATTCAGGTGAAAATATTGTTGATGCGCTGGCAG
TGTTCCTGCGCCGGTTGCATTCGATTCCTGTTTGTAATTGTCCTTTTAACAGCGATCGCGTATTTCGTCT
CGCTCAGGCGCAATCACGAATGAATAACGGTTTGGTTGATGCGAGTGATTTTGATGACGAGCGTAATGGC
TGGCCTGTTGAACAAGTCTGGAAAGAAATGCATAAACTTTTGCCATTCTCACCGGATTCAGTCGTCACTC
ATGGTGATTTCTCACTTGATAACCTTATTTTTGACGAGGGGAAATTAATAGGTTGTATTGATGTTGGACG
AGTCGGAATCGCAGACCGATACCAGGATCTTGCCATCCTATGGAACTGCCTCGGTGAGTTTTCTCCTTCA
TTACAGAAACGGCTTTTTCAAAAATATGGTATTGATAATCCTGATATGAATAAATTGCAGTTTCATTTGA
TGCTCGATGAGTTTTTCTAATCAGAATTGGTTAATTGGTTGTAACACTGGCAGAGCATTACGCTGACTTG
ACGGGACGGCGCAAGCTCATGACCAAAATCCCTTAACGTGAGTTACGCGTCGTTCCACTGAGCGTCAGAC
CCCGTAGAAAAGATCAAAGGATCTTCTTGAGATCCTTTTTTTCTGCGCGTAATCTGCTGCTTGCAAACAA
AAAAACCACCGCTACCAGCGGTGGTTTGTTTGCCGGATCAAGAGCTACCAACTCTTTTTCCGAAGGTAAC
TGGCTTCAGCAGAGCGCAGATACCAAATACTGTCCTTCTAGTGTAGCCGTAGTTAGGCCACCACTTCAAG
AACTCTGTAGCACCGCCTACATACCTCGCTCTGCTAATCCTGTTACCAGTGGCTGCTGCCAGTGGCGATA
AGTCGTGTCTTACCGGGTTGGACTCAAGACGATAGTTACCGGATAAGGCGCAGCGGTCGGGCTGAACGGG
GGGTTCGTGCACACAGCCCAGCTTGGAGCGAACGACCTACACCGAACTGAGATACCTACAGCGTGAGCTA
TGAGAAAGCGCCACGCTTCCCGAAGGGAGAAAGGCGGACAGGTATCCGGTAAGCGGCAGGGTCGGAACAG
GAGAGCGCACGAGGGAGCTTCCAGGGGGAAACGCCTGGTATCTTTATAGTCCTGTCGGGTTTCGCCACCT
CTGACTTGAGCGTCGATTTTTGTGATGCTCGTCAGGGGGGCGGAGCCTATGGAAAAACGCCAGCAACGCG
GCCTTTTTACGGTTCCTGGCCTTTTGCTGGCCTTTTGCTCACATGT
