Features (pLannotate 1.2.2; 16 found; start..end, strand, type, name):
      1..241     +  promoter       U6 promoter: RNA polymerase III promoter for human U6 snRNA
    268..343     +  misc_RNA       gRNA scaffold: guide RNA scaffold for the Streptococcus pyogenes CRISPR/Cas9 system
    350..393     +  misc_RNA       gRNA scaffold (fragment): guide RNA scaffold for the Streptococcus pyogenes CRISPR/Cas9 system
    440..725     +  enhancer       CMV enhancer: human cytomegalovirus immediate early enhancer; contains an 18-bp deletion relative to the standard CMV enhancer
    727..1004    +  promoter       chicken β-actin promoter: No description available
   1005..1232    +  intron         hybrid intron: hybrid between chicken β-actin (CBA) and minute virus of mice (MMV) introns (Gray et al., 2011)
   1243..1260    -  CDS            lacZα (fragment): LacZα fragment of β-galactosidase; lacZ fragment
   1276..1361    +  protein_bind   attL1 (fragment): mutant version of attL; recombination site for the Gateway® LR reaction LR Clonase™
   1352..1372    +  protein_bind   attB3: mutant version of attB; core recombination site for the Gateway® BP reaction BP Clonase™
   1387..1443    +  CDS            P2A: 2A peptide from porcine teschovirus-1 polyprotein Eukaryotic ribosomes fail to insert a peptide bond between the Gly and Pro residues, yielding separate polypeptides.
   1447..2394    +  CDS            iRFP713: iRFP713 is a basic (constitutively fluorescent) near ir fluorescent protein published in 2011, derived from Rhodopseudomonas palustris. It has low acid sensitivity. It requires the cofactor biliverdin for fluorescence.
   2635..2758    +  protein_bind   attR1: mutant version of attR; recombination site for the Gateway® LR reaction LR Clonase™
   2825..2936    +  polyA_signal   bGH poly(A) signal: bovine growth hormone polyadenylation signal
   3048..3066    -  promoter       T7 promoter: promoter for bacteriophage T7 RNA polymerase
   3200..4009    +  CDS            KanR: aminoglycoside phosphotransferase; aph(3')-Ia; confers resistance to kanamycin in bacteria or G418 (Geneticin®) in eukaryotes
   4156..4744    +  rep_origin     ori: high-copy-number ColE1/pMB1/pBR322/pUC origin of replication
>Addgene plasmid #141023 | pENTR2-L3-SfoI-iRFP713-PBL-R1 | addgene full sequence | sequence record 304867 | Addgene NGS result
GAGGGCCTATTTCCCATGATTCCTTCATATTTGCATATACGATACAAGGCTGTTAGAGAGATAATTGGAA
TTAATTTGACTGTAAACACAAAGATATTAGTACAAAATACGTGACGTAGAAAGTAATAATTTCTTGGGTA
GTTTGCAGTTTTAAAATTATGTTTTAAAATGGACTATCATATGCTTACCGTAACTTGAAAGTATTTCGAT
TTCTTGGCTTTATATATCTTGTGGAAAGGACGAAACACCGGGTCTTCGAGAAGACCTGTTTTAGAGCTAG
AAATAGCAAGTTAAAATAAGGCTAGTCCGTTATCAACTTGAAAAAGTGGCACCGAGTCGGTGCTTTTTTG
TTTTAGAGCTAGAAATAGCAAGTTAAAATAAGGCTAGTCCGTTTTTAGCGCGTGCGCCAATTCTGCAGAC
AAATGGCTCTAGAGGTACCCGTTACATAACTTACGGTAAATGGCCCGCCTGGCTGACCGCCCAACGACCC
CCGCCCATTGACGTCAATAGTAACGCCAATAGGGACTTTCCATTGACGTCAATGGGTGGAGTATTTACGG
TAAACTGCCCACTTGGCAGTACATCAAGTGTATCATATGCCAAGTACGCCCCCTATTGACGTCAATGACG
GTAAATGGCCCGCCTGGCATTGTGCCCAGTACATGACCTTATGGGACTTTCCTACTTGGCAGTACATCTA
CGTATTAGTCATCGCTATTACCATGGTCGAGGTGAGCCCCACGTTCTGCTTCACTCTCCCCATCTCCCCC
CCCTCCCCACCCCCAATTTTGTATTTATTTATTTTTTAATTATTTTGTGCAGCGATGGGGGCGGGGGGGG
GGGGGGGGCGCGCGCCRGGSGGGGSGGGGSGGGGSGGGGGGSGGGGSGGGGSGAGGCGGAGAGGTGCGGC
GGCAGCCAATCAGAGCGGCGCGCTCCGAAAGTTTCCTTTTATGGCGAGGCGGCGGCGGCGGCGGCCCTAT
AAAAAGCGAAGCGCGCGGCGGGCGGGAGTCGCTGCGCGCTGCCTTCGCCCCGTGCCCCGCTCCGCCGCCG
CCTCGCGCCGCCCGCCCCGGCTCTGACTGACCGCGTTACTCCCACAGGTGAGCGGGCGGGACGGCCCTTC
TCCTCCGGGCTGTAATTAGCTGAGCAAGAGGTAAGGGTTTAAGGGATGGTTGGTTGGTGGGGTATTAATG
TTTAATTACCTGGAGCACCTGCCTGAAATCACTTTTTTTCAGGTTGGACCGGTGTAAAACGACGGCCAGT
CTTAAGCTCGGGCCCCAAATAATGATTTTATTTCGACTGATAGTGACCTGTTCGTTGCAACAAATTGATG
AGCAATGCTTTTTTATAATGCCAACTTTGTATAATAAAGTTGTTGCCACCATGGGCGCCACGAACTTCTC
TCTGTTAAAGCAAGCAGGAGACGTGGAAGAAAACCCCGGTCCTGTTATGGCCGAAGGGAGCGTGGCAAGA
CAGCCCGATCTGCTGACATGCGACGACGAACCAATCCACATTCCAGGAGCTATCCAGCCTCATGGACTGC
TGCTGGCTCTGGCCGCTGACATGACTATCGTGGCAGGCTCTGATAACCTGCCAGAGCTGACCGGGCTGGC
TATCGGAGCACTGATTGGCCGGTCCGCAGCCGACGTGTTCGATTCTGAGACTCACAATAGACTGACCATC
GCCCTGGCTGAACCTGGGGCTGCAGTGGGAGCCCCAATTACCGTCGGCTTCACAATGCGAAAGGACGCTG
GCTTTATCGGGTCCTGGCACCGCCATGATCAGCTGATTTTTCTGGAGCTGGAACCACCTCAGAGAGACGT
GGCAGAGCCACAGGCTTTCTTTCGGAGAACAAACAGCGCCATCAGGCGGCTGCAGGCCGCTGAGACTCTG
GAATCCGCTTGCGCAGCCGCTGCACAGGAAGTGAGGAAGATCACCGGGTTCGATCGCGTCATGATCTACA
GATTCGCCTCAGACTTTAGCGGAGAAGTGATCGCAGAAGATCGCTGTGCCGAGGTCGAAAGTAAACTGGG
CCTGCATTACCCAGCCTCAACCGTGCCTGCACAGGCACGACGGCTGTATACAATCAACCCCGTGCGGATC
ATTCCCGACATTAATTACAGACCAGTGCCCGTCACACCTGACCTGAACCCAGTGACTGGGAGGCCCATCG
ATCTGAGCTTCGCCATTCTGCGCAGCGTGTCCCCTGTCCACCTGGAGTTTATGAGGAATATCGGAATGCA
TGGCACCATGTCTATCAGTATTCTGAGAGGCGAAAGGCTGTGGGGGCTGATCGTGTGCCACCATCGGACA
CCTTACTATGTGGACCTGGACGGCAGGCAGGCTTGTGAACTGGTGGCTCAGGTGCTGGCTTGGCAGATTG
GCGTGATGGAAGAACTTTAACCCTAGAAAGATAATCATATTGTGACGTACGTTAAAGATAATCATGCGTA
AAATTGACGCATGTGTTTTATCGGTCTGTATATCGAGGTCCCGTGAGGCGTTTGAATAGATATTAAGTTT
TATTATATTTACACTTACATACTAATAATAAATTCAACAAACAATTCTTTTACGTGACTTTTAAGATTTA
ACTCAAACAAAAACTCAAAATTTCTTCTATAAAGTAACAAAACTCAAGTTTGTACAAAAAAGTTGAACGA
GAAACGTAAAATGATATAAATATCAATATATTAAATTAGATTTTGCATAAAAAACAGACTACATAATACT
GTAAAACACAACATATGCAGTCACTATGAACCAACTACTTAGATGGTATTAGTGACCTGTAGAATTCTAA
CTAGAGCTCGCTGATCAGCCTCGACTGTGCCTTCTAGTTGCCAGCCATCTGTTGTTTGCCCCTCCCCCGT
GCCTTCCTTGACCCTGGAAGGTGCCACTCCCACTGTCCTTTCCTAATAAAATGAGGAAATTGCATCGCAT
TGTCTGAGTAGGTGTCATTCTATTCTGGGGGGTGGGGTGGGGCAGGACAGCAAGGGGGAGGATTGGGAAG
AGAATAGCAGGCATGCTGGGGAGCGGCCGCGATATCCCCTATAGTGAGTCGTATTACATGGTCATAGCTG
TTTCCTGGCAGCTCTGGCCCGTGTCTCAAAATCTCTGATGTTACATTGCACAAGATAAAAATATATCATC
ATGAACAATAAAACTGTCTGCTTACATAAACAGTAATACAAGGGGTGTTATGAGCCATATTCAACGGGAA
ACGTCGAGGCCGCGATTAAATTCCAACATGGATGCTGATTTATATGGGTATAAATGGGCTCGCGATAATG
TCGGGCAATCAGGTGCGACAATCTATCGCTTGTATGGGAAGCCCGATGCGCCAGAGTTGTTTCTGAAACA
TGGCAAAGGTAGCGTTGCCAATGATGTTACAGATGAGATGGTCAGACTAAACTGGCTGACGGAATTTATG
CCTCTTCCGACCATCAAGCATTTTATCCGTACTCCTGATGATGCATGGTTACTCACCACTGCGATCCCCG
GAAAAACAGCATTCCAGGTATTAGAAGAATATCCTGATTCAGGTGAAAATATTGTTGATGCGCTGGCAGT
GTTCCTGCGCCGGTTGCATTCGATTCCTGTTTGTAATTGTCCTTTTAACAGCGATCGCGTATTTCGTCTC
GCTCAGGCGCAATCACGAATGAATAACGGTTTGGTTGATGCGAGTGATTTTGATGACGAGCGTAATGGCT
GGCCTGTTGAACAAGTCTGGAAAGAAATGCATAAACTTTTGCCATTCTCACCGGATTCAGTCGTCACTCA
TGGTGATTTCTCACTTGATAACCTTATTTTTGACGAGGGGAAATTAATAGGTTGTATTGATGTTGGACGA
GTCGGAATCGCAGACCGATACCAGGATCTTGCCATCCTATGGAACTGCCTCGGTGAGTTTTCTCCTTCAT
TACAGAAACGGCTTTTTCAAAAATATGGTATTGATAATCCTGATATGAATAAATTGCAGTTTCATTTGAT
GCTCGATGAGTTTTTCTAATCAGAATTGGTTAATTGGTTGTAACACTGGCAGAGCATTACGCTGACTTGA
CGGGACGGCGCAAGCTCATGACCAAAATCCCTTAACGTGAGTTACGCGTCGTTCCACTGAGCGTCAGACC
CCGTAGAAAAGATCAAAGGATCTTCTTGAGATCCTTTTTTTCTGCGCGTAATCTGCTGCTTGCAAACAAA
AAAACCACCGCTACCAGCGGTGGTTTGTTTGCCGGATCAAGAGCTACCAACTCTTTTTCCGAAGGTAACT
GGCTTCAGCAGAGCGCAGATACCAAATACTGTTCTTCTAGTGTAGCCGTAGTTAGGCCACCACTTCAAGA
ACTCTGTAGCACCGCCTACATACCTCGCTCTGCTAATCCTGTTACCAGTGGCTGCTGCCAGTGGCGATAA
GTCGTGTCTTACCGGGTTGGACTCAAGACGATAGTTACCGGATAAGGCGCAGCGGTCGGGCTGAACGGGG
GGTTCGTGCACACAGCCCAGCTTGGAGCGAACGACCTACACCGAACTGAGATACCTACAGCGTGAGCTAT
GAGAAAGCGCCACGCTTCCCGAAGGGAGAAAGGCGGACAGGTATCCGGTAAGCGGCAGGGTCGGAACAGG
AGAGCGCACGAGGGAGCTTCCAGGGGGAAACGCCTGGTATCTTTATAGTCCTGTCGGGTTTCGCCACCTC
TGACTTGAGCGTCGATTTTTGTGATGCTCGTCAGGGGGGCGGAGCCTATGGAAAAACGCCAGCAACGCGG
CCTTTTTACGGTTCCTGGCCTTTTGCTGGCCTTTTGCTCACATGT
